>Addgene plasmid #105422 | pJOG031 | addgene full sequence | sequence record 207425 | Addgene NGS Result
GTGGCTCTTCAGTGGACGAAAGGGCCTCGTGATACGCCTATTTTTATAGGTTAATGTCATGATAATAATG
GTTTCTTAGACGTCAGGTGGCACTTTTCGGGGAAATGTGCGCGGAACCCCTATTTGTTTATTTTTCTAAA
TACATTCAAATATGTATCCGCTCATGAGACAATAACCCTGATAAATGCTTCAATAATATTGAAAAAGGAA
GAGTATGCGCTCACGCAACTGGTCCAGAACCTTGACCGAACGCAGCGGTGGTAACGGCGCAGTGGCGGTT
TTCATGGCTTGTTATGACTGTTTTTTTTTGGGGTACAGTCTATGCCTCGGGCATCCAAGCAGCAAGCGCG
TTACGCCGTGGGTCGATGTTTGATGTTATGGAGCAGCAACGATGTTACGCAGCAGGGCAGTCGCCCTAAA
ACAAAGTTAAACATCATGAGGGAAGCGGTGATCGCCGAAGTATCGACTCAACTATCAGAGGTAGTTGGCG
TCATCGAGCGCCATCTCGAACCGACGTTGCTGGCCGTACATTTGTACGGCTCCGCAGTGGATGGCGGCCT
GAAGCCACACAGCGATATTGATTTGCTGGTTACGGTGACCGTAAGGCTTGATGAAACAACGCGGCGAGCT
TTGATCAACGACCTTTTGGAAACTTCGGCTTCCCCTGGAGAGAGCGAGATTCTCCGCGCTGTAGAAGTCA
CCATTGTTGTGCACGACGACATCATTCCGTGGCGTTATCCAGCTAAGCGCGAACTGCAATTTGGAGAATG
GCAGCGCAATGACATTCTTGCAGGTATCTTCGAGCCAGCCACGATCGACATTGATCTGGCTATCTTGCTG
ACAAAAGCAAGAGAACATAGCGTTGCCTTGGTAGGTCCAGCGGCGGAGGAACTCTTTGATCCGGTTCCTG
AACAGGATCTATTTGAGGCGCTAAATGAAACCTTAACGCTATGGAACTCGCCGCCCGACTGGGCTGGCGA
TGAGCGAAATGTAGTGCTTACGTTGTCCCGCATTTGGTACAGCGCAGTAACCGGCAAAATCGCGCCGAAG
GATGTCGCTGCCGACTGGGCAATGGAGCGCCTGCCGGCCCAGTATCAGCCCGTCATACTTGAAGCTAGAC
AGGCTTATCTTGGACAAGAAGAAGATCGCTTGGCCTCGCGCGCAGATCAGTTGGAAGAATTTGTCCATTA
CGTAAAAGGCGAGATCACCAAGGTAGTCGGCAAATAACTGTCAGACCAAGTTTACTCATATATACTTTAG
ATTGATTTAAAACTTCATTTTTAATTTAAAAGGATCTAGGTGAAGATCCTTTTTGATAATCTCATGACCA
AAATCCCTTAACGTGAGTTTTCGTTCCACTGAGCGTCAGACCCCGTAGAAAAGATCAAAGGATCTTCTTG
AGATCCTTTTTTTCTGCGCGTAATCTGCTGCTTGCAAACAAAAAAACCACCGCTACCAGCGGTGGTTTGT
TTGCCGGATCAAGAGCTACCAACTCTTTTTCCGAAGGTAACTGGCTTCAGCAGAGCGCAGATACCAAATA
CTGTTCTTCTAGTGTAGCCGTAGTTAGGCCACCACTTCAAGAACTCTGTAGCACCGCCTACATACCTCGC
TCTGCTAATCCTGTTACCAGTGGCTGCTGCCAGTGGCGATAAGTCGTGTCTTACCGGGTTGGACTCAAGA
CGATAGTTACCGGATAAGGCGCAGCGGTCGGGCTGAACGGGGGGTTCGTGCACACAGCCCAGCTTGGAGC
GAACGACCTACACCGAACTGAGATACCTACAGCGTGAGCTATGAGAAAGCGCCACGCTTCCCGAAGGGAG
AAAGGCGGACAGGTATCCGGTAAGCGGCAGGGTCGGAACAGGAGAGCGCACGAGGGAGCTTCCAGGGGGA
AACGCCTGGTATCTTTATAGTCCTGTCGGGTTTCGCCACCTCTGACTTGAGCGTCGATTTTTGTGATGCT
CGTCAGGGGGGCGGAGCCTATGGAAAAACGCCAGCAACGCGGCCTTTTTACGGTTCCTGGCCTTTTGCTG
GCCTTTTGCTCACATGTTCTTTCCTGCGTTATCCCCTGATTCTGTGGATAACCGTATTACCGCCTTTGAG
TGAGCTGATACCGCTCGCCGCAGCCGAACGACCGAGCGCAGCGAGTCAGTGAGCGAGGAAGCGGAAGAGC
GCCCAATACGCAAACCGCCTCTCCCCGCGCGTTGGCCGATTCATTAATCACTCTGTGGTCTCAAATGACT
CGAATTTCAACCAGTTCAGTAAATTCCAGCTTCAGTTACTCGGCCCCTGCAGAGGAAGCGCAAAACCGCG
TTTCCTCAGCCCCCACCAACTCCTCTCCACCTGGCACCACAACCGCTGTCGCCCAGGCGTCAGAGGGGCA
AAAAAAGCCGGGGGCGGTATTAAGCATGCATGCACAGCGACTGCGCCAATTGTGTGAGAGTTCATCTCAC
CAGTACCGGCAGAACGCGCTATTAGCTAAATCTTTTGATGCTCAACGCCTAGACATTAACACTCAAGCGG
GCCCTTCCAATAGCCCTCACCTGAACGCTCTCAACAAGCTCCAACAACGAGATTTCAAACCTGCGGCTGG
CGGGCTAGAAATCCCATTTACACCCAAATCCCTATTGGGTGGAGGTAAACGAGTCTATCAAATTGGCTCA
TCGTCACGCGACGTACAAGTCTGCCCACGTGGAGCTGGTGCTGCATTGAGGCAAGAAATCGAAGATAAGC
AACTCATGGTTAACAATCTCACGGACGAGCTTCAAGACGCTATAGATGAGGCCAACCCAGCCGAAATAGC
CAATACTTCACAACAGCTGCGCCATGCACGGGCTGACCTTGCTGACCTACAGAGACGCTTTGCGGTACTC
AGAAACGAAGATCGCAGAATCAACCAAGCTTCGTGAGACCACGAA
Features (pLannotate 1.2.2; 6 found; start..end, strand, type, name):
    110..214     +  promoter       AmpR promoter: bla
    205..285     -  CDS            int (fragment): INT2_ECOLX - Protein inferred from homology: Swiss-Prot protein existence level 3. Putative integrase believed to be involved in the insertion of antibiotic resistance genes into plasmids and transposons. From Escherichia coli.
    373..429     +  CDS            GmR (fragment): gentamycin acetyltransferase; aacC1; confers resistance to gentamycin
    436..1224    +  CDS            aadA: S3AD_ECOLX - Experimental evidence at protein level: Swiss-Prot protein existence level 1. Mediates bacterial resistance to the antibiotics streptomycin and spectinomycin. From Escherichia coli.
   1398..1986    +  rep_origin     ori: high-copy-number ColE1/pMB1/pBR322/pUC origin of replication
   2169..2218    +  CDS            lacI (fragment): lac repressor; lacI; The lac repressor binds to the lac operator to inhibit transcription in E. coli. This inhibition can be relieved by adding lactose or isopropyl-β-D-thiogalactopyranoside (IPTG).
