[The description below was written by a language model from this plasmid's Addgene catalogue record and pLannotate feature annotations shown in this document.]
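Description:
pJOG031 is a small (about 2.9 kb) Modular Cloning (MoClo) part plasmid from an extended set of plant parts for Golden Gate-style assembly. It is built on the pICH41308 backbone, a level 0 acceptor from the MoClo system. The plasmid is maintained in E. coli at high copy from a ColE1/pUC-type origin. Selection is with spectinomycin, provided by the aadA adenylyltransferase gene, which appears to be expressed from a bla (AmpR) promoter lying upstream. The short integrase, gentamicin acetyltransferase and lacI fragments picked up by the automated annotation are most likely remnants of the resistance cassette's integron origin and of the backbone's original cloning region, not functional genes.

The payload is AvrRps4, a type III effector (avirulence protein) from Pseudomonas syringae pv. pisi. It was "domesticated" by removing internal BsaI and BpiI recognition sites so that it is compatible with type IIS assembly. The insert was introduced through BpiI sites that were destroyed during cloning. In the MoClo scheme a module of this kind is normally released with BsaI and joined to promoter, tag and terminator modules to build a level 1 transcription unit. The record does not state the exact fusion overhangs or whether a stop codon is present. The feature table annotates only backbone elements and does not mark the AvrRps4 sequence, which presumably lies in the unannotated region after the origin. The plasmid carries no promoter or terminator for plant expression. It is a building block, typically for assembling effector expression constructs for plant immunity studies.
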