Addgene plasmid #105422: pJOG031
Purpose: Synthetic biology
Depositing lab: Johannes Stuttmann. Depositing organization: Martin-Luther-Universitaet Halle-Wittenberg. Publication: Peripheral infrastructure vectors and an extended set of plant parts for the Modular Cloning system. Gantner J, Ordon J, Ilse T, Kretschmer C, Gruetzner R, Lofke C, Dagdas Y, Burstenbinder K, Marillonnet S, Stuttmann J. PLoS One. 2018 May 30;13(5):e0197185. doi: 10.1371/journal.pone.0197185. eCollection 2018. PubMed 29847550.
Backbone
  Vector backbone: pICH41308 (Engler et al., 2014)
  Vector type: Synthetic Biology
Growth in bacteria
  Bacterial resistance: Spectinomycin, 50 μg/mL
  Growth temperature: 37°C
  Growth strain: DH5alpha
  Copy number: High Copy
Gene/Insert
  Gene/Insert name: AvrRps4 Pseudomonas syringae pv. pisi)
  Mutation: BsaI/ BpiI restriction sites removed
  Cloning method: Restriction Enzyme; 5′ cloning site BpiI (destroyed during cloning); 3′ cloning site BpiI (destroyed during cloning)
  Sequencing primers: 5′ CTTTGAGTGAGCTGATACCG; 3′ GGGTTCCGCGCACATTTC
Terms and licenses: Academic/Nonprofit Terms; Industry Terms: Not Available to Industry
How to cite: pJOG031 was a gift from Johannes Stuttmann (Addgene plasmid # 105422 ; http://n2t.net/addgene:105422 ; RRID:Addgene_105422)
